>Addgene plasmid #36664 | TAL2201 | depositor partial sequence | sequence record 45857 | TAL2201 sequence 1640 bps
GAACCTGACCCCAGACCAGGTAGTCGCAATCGCGAACAATAATGGGGGAAAGCAAGCCCTGGAAACCGTG
CAAAGGTTGTTGCCGGTCCTTTGTCAAGACCACGGCCTTACACCGGAGCAAGTCGTGGCCATTGCATCCC
ACGACGGTGGCAAACAGGCTCTTGAGACGGTTCAGAGACTTCTCCCAGTTCTCTGTCAAGCCCACGGGCT
GACTCCCGATCAAGTTGTAGCGATTGCGTCCAACGGTGGAGGGAAACAAGCATTGGAGACTGTCCAACGG
CTCCTTCCCGTGTTGTGTCAAGCCCACGGTTTGACGCCTGCACAAGTGGTCGCCATCGCCAACAACAACG
GCGGTAAGCAGGCGCTGGAAACAGTACAGCGCCTGCTGCCTGTACTGTGCCAGGATCATGGACTGACCCC
AGACCAGGTAGTCGCAATCGCGAACAATAATGGGGGAAAGCAAGCCCTGGAAACCGTGCAAAGGTTGTTG
CCGGTCCTTTGTCAAGACCACGGCCTTACACCGGAGCAAGTCGTGGCCATTGCAAATAATAACGGTGGCA
AACAGGCTCTTGAGACGGTTCAGAGACTTCTCCCAGTTCTCTGTCAAGCCCACGGGCTGACTCCCGATCA
AGTTGTAGCGATTGCGAATAACAATGGAGGGAAACAAGCATTGGAGACTGTCCAACGGCTCCTTCCCGTG
TTGTGTCAAGCCCACGGTTTGACGCCTGCACAAGTGGTCGCCATCGCCTCGAATGGCGGCGGTAAGCAGG
CGCTGGAAACAGTACAGCGCCTGCTGCCTGTACTGTGCCAGGATCATGGACTGACCCCAGACCAGGTAGT
CGCAATCGCGTCACATGACGGGGGAAAGCAAGCCCTGGAAACCGTGCAAAGGTTGTTGCCGGTCCTTTGT
CAAGACCACGGCCTTACACCGGAGCAAGTCGTGGCCATTGCATCCCACGACGGTGGCAAACAGGCTCTTG
AGACGGTTCAGAGACTTCTCCCAGTTCTCTGTCAAGCCCACGGGCTGACTCCCGATCAAGTTGTAGCGAT
TGCGAATAACAATGGAGGGAAACAAGCATTGGAGACTGTCCAACGGCTCCTTCCCGTGTTGTGTCAAGCC
CACGGTTTGACGCCTGCACAAGTGGTCGCCATCGCCAACAACAACGGCGGTAAGCAGGCGCTGGAAACAG
TACAGCGCCTGCTGCCTGTACTGTGCCAGGATCATGGACTGACCCCAGACCAGGTAGTCGCAATCGCGAA
CAATAATGGGGGAAAGCAAGCCCTGGAAACCGTGCAAAGGTTGTTGCCGGTCCTTTGTCAAGACCACGGC
CTTACACCGGAGCAAGTCGTGGCCATTGCAAGCAACATCGGTGGCAAACAGGCTCTTGAGACGGTTCAGA
GACTTCTCCCAGTTCTCTGTCAAGCCCACGGGCTGACTCCCGATCAAGTTGTAGCGATTGCGAATAACAA
TGGAGGGAAACAAGCATTGGAGACTGTCCAACGGCTCCTTCCCGTGTTGTGTCAAGCCCACGGTTTGACG
CCTGCACAAGTGGTCGCCATCGCCAACAACAACGGCGGTAAGCAGGCGCTGGAAACAGTACAGCGCCTGC
TGCCTGTACTGTGCCAGGATCATGGACTGA
