>Addgene plasmid #36664 | TAL2201 | addgene partial sequence | sequence record 47170 | CMV-F
ACTAGAGAACCCACTGCTTACTGGCTTATCGAAATTAATACGACTCACTATAGGGAGACCCAAGCTGGCT
AGCACCATGGACTACAAAGACCATGACGGTGATTATAAAGATCATGACATCGATTACAAGGATGACGATG
ACAAGATGGCCCCCAAGAAGAAGAGGAAGGTGGGCATTCACCGCGGGGTACCTATGGTGGACTTGAGGAC
ACTCGGTTATTCGCAACAGCAACAGGAGAAAATCAAGCCTAAGGTCAGGAGCACCGTCGCGCAACACCAC
GAGGCGCTTGTGGGGCATGGCTTCACTCATGCGCATATTGTCGCGCTTTCACAGCACCCTGCGGCGCTTG
GGACGGTGGCTGTCAAATACCAAGATATGATTGCGGCCCTGCCCGAAGCCACGCACGAGGCAATTGTAGG
GGTCGGTAAACAGTGGTCGGGAGCGCGAGCACTTGAGGCGCTGCTGACTGTGGCGGGTGAGCTTAGGGGG
CCTCCGCTCCAGCTCGACACCGGGCAGCTGCTGAAGATCGCGAAGAGAGGGGGAGTAACAGCGGTAGAGG
CAGTGCACGCCTGGCGCAATGCGCTCACCGGGGCCCCCTTGAACCTGACCCCAGACCAGGTAGTCGCAAT
CGCGAACAATAATGGGGGAAAGCAAGCCCTGGAAACCGTGCAAAGGTTGTTGCCGGTCCTTTGTCAAGAC
CACGGCCTTACACCGGAGCAAGTCGTGGCCATTGCATCCCACGACGGTGGCAAACAGGCTCTTGAGACGG
TTCAGAGACTTCTCCCAGTTCTCTGTCAAGCCCACGGGCTGACTCCCGATCAAGTTGTA
