[The description below was written by a language model from this plasmid's Addgene catalogue record.]
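Description:
TAL2201 is a mammalian expression plasmid encoding the right-hand monomer of a TALE nuclease (TALEN) pair directed against the human AXIN2 gene. It is built on the JDS71 backbone, a TALEN expression vector of about 6.4 kb, into which an array of TAL effector repeats of roughly 1.6 kb was cloned through BsmBI sites that were destroyed in the process. The plasmid is maintained at high copy in E. coli under ampicillin selection. The record does not name the origin of replication or any marker for selection in mammalian cells.

The repeat array, produced by the FLASH assembly method for high-throughput TALEN construction, supplies the DNA-binding specificity for an 18-nucleotide half-site in AXIN2. The backbone supplies the flanking parts of the fusion protein: an N-terminal 3X Flag epitope tag for detection and a C-terminal wild-type FokI nuclease domain. Because FokI cleaves only as a dimer, this construct is meant to be used with a matching left-hand AXIN2 TALEN, so that binding of the two monomers at adjacent half-sites creates a double-strand break between them. Repair of that break can introduce mutations at the locus.

Expression in mammalian cells is driven by the CMV promoter. The vector type also indicates a T7 promoter, which allows in vitro transcription of TALEN mRNA for direct delivery. The use of a BGH reverse sequencing primer suggests a BGH polyadenylation region downstream of the coding sequence, though this is not listed explicitly. No feature table accompanies the record, so finer details of the element layout are not stated.
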