Addgene plasmid #36664: TAL2201
Depositing lab: Keith Joung. Depositing organization: Massachusetts General Hospital. Publication: FLASH assembly of TALENs for high-throughput genome editing. Reyon D, Tsai SQ, Khayter C, Foden JA, Sander JD, Joung JK. Nat Biotechnol. 2012 Apr 8. doi: 10.1038/nbt.2170. PubMed 22484455.
Backbone
  Vector backbone: JDS71
  Backbone manufacturer: Joung lab (Addgene Plasmid # 32287)
  Backbone size w/o insert (bp): 6447
  Vector type: Mammalian, T7 for in vitro mRNA synthesis
Growth in bacteria
  Bacterial resistance: Ampicillin, 100 μg/mL
  Growth temperature: 37°C
  Growth strain: XL1 Blue
  Copy number: High Copy
Gene/Insert
  Gene/Insert name: AXIN2-TALEN_Right (alt name: AXIN2)
  Species: H. sapiens (human)
  Insert size (bp): 1640
  Entrez Gene: AXIN2 (a.k.a. AXIL, ODCRCS)
  Promoter: CMV
  Tag / fusion protein: 3X Flag (N terminal on backbone); WT FOKI (C terminal on backbone)
  Cloning method: Restriction Enzyme; 5′ cloning site BsmBI (destroyed during cloning); 3′ cloning site BsmBI (destroyed during cloning)
  Sequencing primers: 5′ CMV-F; 3′ BGH-rev
Terms and licenses: Academic/Nonprofit Terms; Industry Terms: Not Available to Industry
Depositor comments: Target binding site: TGCTGGGGTCCGGGAGGC It is strongly recommended that users perform a diagnostic digest to verify this plasmid prior to use. For example, a double digest of the plasmid with BamHI and KpnI should result in two bands at 2.2kb and 5.9kb.
How to cite: TAL2201 was a gift from Keith Joung (Addgene plasmid # 36664 ; http://n2t.net/addgene:36664 ; RRID:Addgene_36664)
